Addgene plasmid #83764: MSCV-6NBC-GFP-PGK-Puro-Barcode87
Purpose: individual 6N barcode to make barcoded cell line variants
Depositing lab: Monte Winslow. Depositing organization: Stanford University. Publication: An in vivo multiplexed small-molecule screening platform. Gruner BM, Schulze CJ, Yang D, Ogasawara D, Dix MM, Rogers ZN, Chuang CH, McFarland CD, Chiou SH, Brown JM, Cravatt BF, Bogyo M, Winslow MM. Nat Methods. 2016 Sep 12. doi: 10.1038/nmeth.3992. PubMed 27617390.
Backbone
  Vector backbone: MSCV
  Vector type: Retroviral
  Selectable markers: Puromycin
Growth in bacteria
  Bacterial resistance: Ampicillin, 100 μg/mL
  Growth temperature: 37°C
  Growth strain: DH5alpha
  Copy number: High Copy
Gene/Insert
  Gene/Insert name: Barcode87
  Species: Synthetic
  Cloning method: Restriction Enzyme; 5′ cloning site BglII (destroyed during cloning); 3′ cloning site EcoRI (not destroyed)
  Sequencing primers: 5′ CCCTTGAACCTCCTCGTTCGACC
Terms and licenses: Academic/Nonprofit Terms; Industry Terms: Not Available to Industry
How to cite: MSCV-6NBC-GFP-PGK-Puro-Barcode87 was a gift from Monte Winslow (Addgene plasmid # 83764 ; http://n2t.net/addgene:83764 ; RRID:Addgene_83764)
