[The description below was written by a language model from this plasmid's Addgene catalogue record and pLannotate feature annotations shown in this document.]
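Description:
MSCV-6NBC-GFP-PGK-Puro-Barcode87 is a gammaretroviral transfer plasmid built on the murine stem cell virus (MSCV) backbone and designed to mark mammalian cells with a defined, heritable DNA barcode. In bacteria it is maintained as a high-copy plasmid through a ColE1/pUC-type origin and selected with ampicillin via the β-lactamase gene. The remaining bacterial annotations (fragments of lacI, lacZα, rop, bom, a tetracycline resistance gene and the lac promoter/operator) are non-functional remnants of earlier cloning vectors.

The proviral region is flanked by 5′ and 3′ long terminal repeats from murine embryonic stem cell virus. Downstream of the 5′ LTR lie the Ψ packaging signal and a truncated, start-codon-less gag segment, which together promote efficient encapsidation of the genomic RNA when the plasmid is introduced into packaging cells that supply the viral proteins in trans. EGFP follows with no annotated internal promoter, so it is presumably expressed from the LTR-driven transcript. A mouse PGK promoter then drives puromycin N-acetyltransferase. Transduced cells can therefore be both identified by green fluorescence and enriched by puromycin selection.

The insert, Barcode87, is a synthetic sequence cloned between a BglII site (destroyed) and an EcoRI site (retained). The name indicates a six-nucleotide barcode format, but the barcode is not annotated in the feature table, so its exact position is not stated. This plasmid appears to be one member of a series of individually barcoded vectors. Its stated purpose is to generate barcoded cell line variants, and the associated publication describes a multiplexed in vivo small-molecule screening platform.
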