Features (pLannotate 1.2.2; 19 found; start..end, strand, type, name):
    579..920     +  misc_feature   MESV Ψ: packaging signal of murine embryonic stem cell virus
    987..1403    +  CDS            gag (truncated): truncated Moloney murine leukemia virus (MMLV) gag gene lacking the start codon
   1427..2143    +  CDS            EGFP: EGFP is a basic (constitutively fluorescent) green fluorescent protein published in 1996, derived from Aequorea victoria. It is reported to be a rapidly-maturing weak dimer with moderate acid sensitivity.
   2161..2660    +  promoter       PGK promoter: mouse phosphoglycerate kinase 1 promoter
   2681..3280    +  CDS            PuroR: puromycin N-acetyltransferase; pac from Streptomyces alboniger; confers resistance to puromycin
   3380..3894    +  LTR            3' LTR: 3' long terminal repeat from murine embryonic stem cell virus
   4087..4103    -  protein_bind   lac operator: The lac repressor binds to the lac operator to inhibit transcription in E. coli. This inhibition can be relieved by adding lactose or isopropyl-β-D-thiogalactopyranoside (IPTG). lac repressor encoded by lacI
   4111..4141    -  promoter       lac promoter: promoter for the E. coli lac operon
   4156..4177    -  protein_bind   CAP binding site: CAP binding activates transcription in the presence of cAMP. E. coli catabolite activator protein
   4190..4282    -  CDS            lacI (fragment): lac repressor; lacI; The lac repressor binds to the lac operator to inhibit transcription in E. coli. This inhibition can be relieved by adding lactose or isopropyl-β-D-thiogalactopyranoside (IPTG).
   4465..5053    -  rep_origin     ori: high-copy-number ColE1/pMB1/pBR322/pUC origin of replication
   5224..6084    -  CDS            AmpR: β-lactamase; bla; confers resistance to ampicillin, carbenicillin, and related antibiotics
   6085..6189    -  promoter       AmpR promoter: bla
   6284..6319    +  CDS            rop (fragment): Rop protein, which maintains plasmids at low copy number; rop
   6421..6520    +  misc_feature   bom (fragment): basis of mobility region from pBR322
   6526..6675    -  CDS            lacZα (fragment): LacZα fragment of β-galactosidase; lacZ fragment
   6675..6876    -  CDS            TcR (fragment): tetracycline efflux protein; tet; confers resistance to tetracycline
   6877..6975    +  CDS            env (fragment): murine leukemia virus gPr80 envelope polyprotein precursor; env; proteolytically cleaved into gp70SU and p15TM subunits
   7017..515     +  LTR            5' LTR (across the origin): 5' long terminal repeat from murine embryonic stem cell virus
>Addgene plasmid #83764 | MSCV-6NBC-GFP-PGK-Puro-Barcode87 | depositor full sequence | sequence record 159960 | Full Sequence
TGAAAGACCCCACCTGTAGGTTTGGCAAGCTAGCTTAAGTAACGCCATTTTGCAAGGCATGGAAAATACA
TAACTGAGAATAGAGAAGTTCAGATCAAGGTTAGGAACAGAGAGACAGCAGAATATGGGCCAAACAGGAT
ATCTGTGGTAAGCAGTTCCTGCCCCGGCTCAGGGCCAAGAACAGATGGTCCCCAGATGCGGTCCCGCCCT
CAGCAGTTTCTAGAGAACCATCAGATGTTTCCAGGGTGCCCCAAGGACCTGAAATGACCCTGTGCCTTAT
TTGAACTAACCAATCAGTTCGCTTCTCGCTTCTGTTCGCGCGCTTCTGCTCCCCGAGCTCAATAAAAGAG
CCCACAACCCCTCACTCGGCGCGCCAGTCCTCCGATAGACTGCGTCGCCCGGGTACCCGTATTCCCAATA
AAGCCTCTTGCTGTTTGCATCCGAATCGTGGACTCGCTGATCCTTGGGAGGGTCTCCTCAGATTGATTGA
CTGCCCACCTCGGGGGTCTTTCATTTGGAGGTTCCACCGAGATTTGGAGACCCCTGCCCAGGGACCACCG
ACCCCCCCGCCGGGAGGTAAGCTGGCCAGCGGTCGTTTCGTGTCTGTCTCTGTCTTTGTGCGTGTTTGTG
CCGGCATCTAATGTTTGCGCCTGCGTCTGTACTAGTTAGCTAACTAGCTCTGTATCTGGCGGACCCGTGG
TGGAACTGACGAGTTCTGAACACCCGGCCGCAACCCTGGGAGACGTCCCAGGGACTTTGGGGGCCGTTTT
TGTGGCCCGACCTGAGGAAGGGAGTCGATGTGGAATCCGACCCCGTCAGGATATGTGGTTCTGGTAGGAG
ACGAGAACCTAAAACAGTTCCCGCCTCCGTCTGAATTTTTGCTTTCGGTTTGGAACCGAAGCCGCGCGTC
TTGTCTGCTGCAGCGCTGCAGCATCGTTCTGTGTTGTCTCTGTCTGACTGTGTTTCTGTATTTGTCTGAA
AATTAGGGCCAGACTGTTACCACTCCCTTAAGTTTGACCTTAGGTCACTGGAAAGATGTCGAGCGGATCG
CTCACAACCAGTCGGTAGATGTCAAGAAGAGACGTTGGGTTACCTTCTGCTCTGCAGAATGGCCAACCTT
TAACGTCGGATGGCCGCGAGACGGCACCTTTAACCGAGACCTCATCACCCAGGTTAAGATCAAGGTCTTT
TCACCTGGCCCGCATGGACACCCAGACCAGGTCCCCTACATCGTGACCTGGGAAGCCTTGGCTTTTGACC
CCCCTCCCTGGGTCAAGCCCTTTGTACACCCTAAGCCTCCGCCTCCTCTTCCTCCATCCGCCCCGTCTCT
CCCCCTTGAACCTCCTCGTTCGACCCCGCCTCGATCCTCCCTTTATCCAGCCCTCACTCCTTCTCTAGGC
GCCGGAATTAGATCCAGTACTCCACCATGGTGAGCAAGGGCGAGGAGCTGTTCACCGGGGTGGTGCCCAT
CCTGGTCGAGCTGGACGGCGACGTAAACGGCCACAAGTTCAGCGTGTCCGGCGAGGGCGAGGGCGATGCC
ACCTACGGCAAGCTGACCCTGAAGTTCATCTGCACCACCGGCAAGCTGCCCGTGCCCTGGCCCACCCTCG
TGACCACCCTGACCTACGGCGTGCAGTGCTTCAGCCGCTACCCCGACCACATGAAGCAGCACGACTTCTT
CAAGTCCGCCATGCCCGAAGGCTACGTCCAGGAGCGCACCATCTTCTTCAAGGACGACGGCAACTACAAG
ACCCGCGCCGAGGTGAAGTTCGAGGGCGACACCCTGGTGAACCGCATCGAGCTGAAGGGCATCGACTTCA
AGGAGGACGGCAACATCCTGGGGCACAAGCTGGAGTACAACTACAACAGCCACAACGTCTATATCATGGC
CGACAAGCAGAAGAACGGCATCAAGGTGAACTTCAAGATCCGCCACAACATCGAGGACGGCAGCGTGCAG
CTCGCCGACCACTACCAGCAGAACACCCCCATCGGCGACGGCCCCGTGCTGCTGCCCGACAACCACTACC
TGAGCACCCAGTCCGCCCTGAGCAAAGACCCCAACGAGAAGCGCGATCACATGGTCCTGCTGGAGTTCGT
GACCGCCGCCGGGATCACTCTCGGCATGGACGAGCTGTACAAGTAGCGGAGAATTCTACCGGGTAGGGGA
GGCGCTTTTCCCAAGGCAGTCTGGAGCATGCGCTTTAGCAGCCCCGCTGGGCACTTGGCGCTACACAAGT
GGCCTCTGGCCTCGCACACATTCCACATCCACCGGTAGGCGCCAACCGGCTCCGTTCTTTGGTGGCCCCT
TCGCGCCACCTTCTACTCCTCCCCTAGTCAGGAAGTTCCCCCCCGCCCCGCAGCTCGCGTCGTGCAGGAC
GTGACAAATGGAAGTAGCACGTCTCACTAGTCTCGTGCAGATGGACAGCACCGCTGAGCAATGGAAGCGG
GTAGGCCTTTGGGGCAGCGGCCAATAGCAGCTTTGCTCCTTCGCTTTCTGGGCTCAGAGGCTGGGAAGGG
GTGGGTCCGGGGGCGGGCTCAGGGGCGGGCTCAGGGGCGGGGCGGGCGCCCGAAGGTCCTCCGGAGGCCC
GGCATTCTGCACGCTTCAAAAGCGCACGTCTGCCGCGCTGTTCTCCTCTTCCTCATCTCCGGGCCTTTCG
ACCTGCAGCCCAAGCTTACCATGACCGAGTACAAGCCCACGGTGCGCCTCGCCACCCGCGACGACGTCCC
CAGGGCCGTACGCACCCTCGCCGCCGCGTTCGCCGACTACCCCGCCACGCGCCACACCGTCGATCCGGAC
CGCCACATCGAGCGGGTCACCGAGCTGCAAGAACTCTTCCTCACGCGCGTCGGGCTCGACATCGGCAAGG
TGTGGGTCGCGGACGACGGCGCCGCGGTGGCGGTCTGGACCACGCCGGAGAGCGTCGAAGCGGGGGCGGT
GTTCGCCGAGATCGGCCCGCGCATGGCCGAGTTGAGCGGTTCCCGGCTGGCCGCGCAGCAACAGATGGAA
GGCCTCCTGGCGCCGCACCGGCCCAAGGAGCCCGCGTGGTTCCTGGCCACCGTCGGCGTCTCGCCCGACC
ACCAGGGCAAGGGTCTGGGCAGCGCCGTCGTGCTCCCCGGAGTGGAGGCGGCCGAGCGCGCCGGGGTGCC
CGCCTTCCTGGAGACCTCCGCGCCCCGCAACCTCCCCTTCTACGAGCGGCTCGGCTTCACCGTCACCGCC
GACGTCGAGGTGCCCGAAGGACCGCGCACCTGGTGCATGACCCGCAAGCCCGGTGCCTGACGCCCGCCCC
ACGACCCGCAGCGCCCGACCGAAAGGAGCGCACGACCCCATGCATCGATAAAATAAAAGATTTTATTTAG
TCTCCAGAAAAAGGGGGGAATGAAAGACCCCACCTGTAGGTTTGGCAAGCTAGCTTAAGTAACGCCATTT
TGCAAGGCATGGAAAATACATAACTGAGAATAGAGAAGTTCAGATCAAGGTTAGGAACAGAGAGACAGCA
GAATATGGGCCAAACAGGATATCTGTGGTAAGCAGTTCCTGCCCCGGCTCAGGGCCAAGAACAGATGGTC
CCCAGATGCGGTCCCGCCCTCAGCAGTTTCTAGAGAACCATCAGATGTTTCCAGGGTGCCCCAAGGACCT
GAAATGACCCTGTGCCTTATTTGAACTAACCAATCAGTTCGCTTCTCGCTTCTGTTCGCGCGCTTCTGCT
CCCCGAGCTCAATAAAAGAGCCCACAACCCCTCACTCGGCGCGCCAGTCCTCCGATAGACTGCGTCGCCC
GGGTACCCGTGTATCCAATAAACCCTCTTGCAGTTGCATCCGACTTGTGGTCTCGCTGTTCCTTGGGAGG
GTCTCCTCTGAGTGATTGACTACCCGTCAGCGGGGGTCTTTCATGGGTAACAGTTTCTTGAAGTTGGAGA
ACAACATTCTGAGGGTAGGAGTCGAATATTAAGTAATCCTGACTCAATTAGCCACTGTTTTGAATCCACA
TACTCCAATACTCCTGAAATAGTTCATTATGGACAGCGCAGAAGAGCTGGGGAGAATTAATTCGTAATCA
TGGTCATAGCTGTTTCCTGTGTGAAATTGTTATCCGCTCACAATTCCACACAACATACGAGCCGGAAGCA
TAAAGTGTAAAGCCTGGGGTGCCTAATGAGTGAGCTAACTCACATTAATTGCGTTGCGCTCACTGCCCGC
TTTCCAGTCGGGAAACCTGTCGTGCCAGCTGCATTAATGAATCGGCCAACGCGCGGGGAGAGGCGGTTTG
CGTATTGGGCGCTCTTCCGCTTCCTCGCTCACTGACTCGCTGCGCTCGGTCGTTCGGCTGCGGCGAGCGG
TATCAGCTCACTCAAAGGCGGTAATACGGTTATCCACAGAATCAGGGGATAACGCAGGAAAGAACATGTG
AGCAAAAGGCCAGCAAAAGGCCAGGAACCGTAAAAAGGCCGCGTTGCTGGCGTTTTTCCATAGGCTCCGC
CCCCCTGACGAGCATCACAAAAATCGACGCTCAAGTCAGAGGTGGCGAAACCCGACAGGACTATAAAGAT
ACCAGGCGTTTCCCCCTGGAAGCTCCCTCGTGCGCTCTCCTGTTCCGACCCTGCCGCTTACCGGATACCT
GTCCGCCTTTCTCCCTTCGGGAAGCGTGGCGCTTTCTCATAGCTCACGCTGTAGGTATCTCAGTTCGGTG
TAGGTCGTTCGCTCCAAGCTGGGCTGTGTGCACGAACCCCCCGTTCAGCCCGACCGCTGCGCCTTATCCG
GTAACTATCGTCTTGAGTCCAACCCGGTAAGACACGACTTATCGCCACTGGCAGCAGCCACTGGTAACAG
GATTAGCAGAGCGAGGTATGTAGGCGGTGCTACAGAGTTCTTGAAGTGGTGGCCTAACTACGGCTACACT
AGAAGGACAGTATTTGGTATCTGCGCTCTGCTGAAGCCAGTTACCTTCGGAAAAAGAGTTGGTAGCTCTT
GATCCGGCAAACAAACCACCGCTGGTAGCGGTGGTTTTTTTGTTTGCAAGCAGCAGATTACGCGCAGAAA
AAAAGGATCTCAAGAAGATCCTTTGATCTTTTCTACGGGGTCTGACGCTCAGTGGAACGAAAACTCACGT
TAAGGGATTTTGGTCATGAGATTATCAAAAAGGATCTTCACCTAGATCCTTTTAAATTAAAAATGAAGTT
TTAAATCAATCTAAAGTATATATGAGTAAACTTGGTCTGACAGTTACCAATGCTTAATCAGTGAGGCACC
TATCTCAGCGATCTGTCTATTTCGTTCATCCATAGTTGCCTGACTCCCCGTCGTGTAGATAACTACGATA
CGGGAGGGCTTACCATCTGGCCCCAGTGCTGCAATGATACCGCGAGACCCACGCTCACCGGCTCCAGATT
TATCAGCAATAAACCAGCCAGCCGGAAGGGCCGAGCGCAGAAGTGGTCCTGCAACTTTATCCGCCTCCAT
CCAGTCTATTAATTGTTGCCGGGAAGCTAGAGTAAGTAGTTCGCCAGTTAATAGTTTGCGCAACGTTGTT
GCCATTGCTACAGGCATCGTGGTGTCACGCTCGTCGTTTGGTATGGCTTCATTCAGCTCCGGTTCCCAAC
GATCAAGGCGAGTTACATGATCCCCCATGTTGTGCAAAAAAGCGGTTAGCTCCTTCGGTCCTCCGATCGT
TGTCAGAAGTAAGTTGGCCGCAGTGTTATCACTCATGGTTATGGCAGCACTGCATAATTCTCTTACTGTC
ATGCCATCCGTAAGATGCTTTTCTGTGACTGGTGAGTACTCAACCAAGTCATTCTGAGAATAGTGTATGC
GGCGACCGAGTTGCTCTTGCCCGGCGTCAATACGGGATAATACCGCGCCACATAGCAGAACTTTAAAAGT
GCTCATCATTGGAAAACGTTCTTCGGGGCGAAAACTCTCAAGGATCTTACCGCTGTTGAGATCCAGTTCG
ATGTAACCCACTCGTGCACCCAACTGATCTTCAGCATCTTTTACTTTCACCAGCGTTTCTGGGTGAGCAA
AAACAGGAAGGCAAAATGCCGCAAAAAAGGGAATAAGGGCGACACGGAAATGTTGAATACTCATACTCTT
CCTTTTTCAATATTATTGAAGCATTTATCAGGGTTATTGTCTCATGAGCGGATACATATTTGAATGTATT
TAGAAAAATAAACAAATAGGGGTTCCGCGCACATTTCCCCGAAAAGTGCCACCTGACGTCTAAGAAACCA
TTATTATCATGACATTAACCTATAAAAATAGGCGTATCACGAGGCCCTTTCGTCTCGCGCGTTTCGGTGA
TGACGGTGAAAACCTCTGACACATGCAGCTCCCGGAGACGGTCACAGCTTGTCTGTAAGCGGATGCCGGG
AGCAGACAAGCCCGTCAGGGCGCGTCAGCGGGTGTTGGCGGGTGTCGGGGCTGGCTTAACTATGCGGCAT
CAGAGCAGATTGTACTGAGAGTGCACCATATGCGGTGTGAAATACCGCACAGATGCGTAAGGAGAAAATA
CCGCATCAGGCGCCATTCGCCATTCAGGCTGCGCAACTGTTGGGAAGGGCGATCGGTGCGGGCCTCTTCG
CTATTACGCCAGCTGGCGAAAGGGGGATGTGCTGCAAGGCGATTAAGTTGGGTAACGCCAGGGTTTTCCC
AGTCACGACGTTGTAAAACGACGGCGCAAGGAATGGTGCATGCAAGGAGATGGCGCCCAACAGTCCCCCG
GCCACGGGGCCTGCCACCATACCCACGCCGAAACAAGCGCTCATGAGCCCGAAGTGGCGAGCCCGATCTT
CCCCATCGGTGATGTCGGCGATATAGGCGCCAGCAACCGCACCTGTGGCGCCGGTGATGCCGGCCACGAT
GCGTCCGGCGTAGAGGCGATTAGTCCAATTTGTTAAAGACAGGATATCAGTGGTCCAGGCTCTAGTTTTG
ACTCAACAATATCACCAGCTGAAGCCTATAGAGTACGAGCCATAGATAAAATAAAAGATTTTATTTAGTC
TCCAGAAAAAGGGGGGAA
