>Addgene plasmid #83764 | MSCV-6NBC-GFP-PGK-Puro-Barcode87 | addgene partial sequence | sequence record 165503 | pLXSN5 5'-CCCTTGAACCTCCTCGTTCGACC-3'
CAGCCCTCACTCCTTCTCTAGGCGCCGGAATTAGATCCAGTACTCCACCATGGTGAGCAAGGGCGAGGAG
CTGTTCACCGGGGTGGTGCCCATCCTGGTCGAGCTGGACGGCGACGTAAACGGCCACAAGTTCAGCGTGT
CCGGCGAGGGCGAGGGCGATGCCACCTACGGCAAGCTGACCCTGAAGTTCATCTGCACCACCGGCAAGCT
GCCCGTGCCCTGGCCCACCCTCGTGACCACCCTGACCTACGGCGTGCAGTGCTTCAGCCGCTACCCCGAC
CACATGAAGCAGCACGACTTCTTCAAGTCCGCCATGCCCGAAGGCTACGTCCAGGAGCGCACCATCTTCT
TCAAGGACGACGGCAACTACAAGACCCGCGCCGAGGTGAAGTTCGAGGGCGACACCCTGGTGAACCGCAT
CGAGCTGAAGGGCATCGACTTCAAGGAGGACGGCAACATCCTGGGGCACAAGCTGGAGTACAACTACAAC
AGCCACAACGTCTATATCATGGCCGACAAGCAGAAGAACGGCATCAAGGTGAACTTCAAGATCCGCCACA
ACATCGAGGACGGCAGCGTGCAGCTCGCCGACCACTACCAGCAGAACACCCCCATCGGCGACGGCCCCGT
GCTGCTGCCCGACAACCACTACCTGAGCACCCAGTCCGCCCTGAGCAAAGACCCCAACGAGAAGCGCGAT
CACATGGTCCTGCTGGAGTTCGTGACCGCCGCCGGGATCACTCTCGGCATGGACGAGCTGTACAAGTAGC
GGAGAATTCTACCGGGTAGGGGAGGCGCTTTTCCCAAGGCAGTCTGGAGCATGCGCTTTAG
